>Addgene plasmid #84603 | 8xGliBS-IVS2-mCherry-NLS-Odc1-polyA-Tol2 | depositor full sequence | sequence record 161964 | 8xGliBS-IVS2-mCherry-NLS-Odc1-polyA-Tol2 sequence 5838 bps
CCACCTAAATTGTAAGCGTTAATATTTTGTTAAAATTCGCGTTAAATTTTTGTTAAATCAGCTCATTTTT
TAACCAATAGGCCGAAATCGGCAAAATCCCTTATAAATCAAAAGAATAGACCGAGATAGGGT
[37 nt withheld, positions 133-169]
AAAGAACGTGGACTCCAACGTCAAAGG
[49 nt withheld, positions 197-245]
T
[91 nt withheld, positions 247-337]
G
[124 nt withheld, positions 339-462]
CCCATTCGCCATTCAGGCTGCGCAACTGTTGGGAAGGGCGATCGGTGCGGGCCTCTTCGCTATTACGCCA
GCTGGCGAAAGGGGGATGTGCTGCAAGGCGATTAAGTTGGGTAACGCCAGGGTTTTCCCAGTCACGACGT
TGTAAAACGACGGCCAGTGAGCGCGCGTAATACGACTCACTATAGGGCGAATTGGGTACCGGCATATGGT
TCTTGACAGAGGTGTAAAAAGTACTCAAAAATTTTACTCAAGTGAAAGTACAAGTACTTAGGGAAAATTT
TACTCAATTAAAAGTAAAAGTATCTGGCTAGAATCTTACTTGAGTAAAAGTAAAAAAGTACTCCATTAAA
ATTGTACTTGAGTATTAGATCTGATCTAGAGGATCATAATCAGCCATACCACATTTGTAGAGGTTTTACT
TGCTTTAAAAAACCTCCCACACCTCCCCCTGAACCTGAAACATAAAATGAATGCAATTGTTGTTGTTAAC
TTGTTTATTGCAGCTTATAATGGTTACAAATAAAGCAATAGCATCACAAATTTCACAAATAAAGCATTTT
TTTCACTGCATTCTAGTTGTGGTTTGTCCAAACTCATCAATGTATCTTATCATGTCTGGATCATCATCGA
TGAATTAATTCGAGCTCCACCGCGGTGGCGGCCGCTTTACTTGTACAGGATCCATCGATATCAAGCTTCT
GCAGGAATTCCTATCACACATTGATCCTAGCAGAAGCACAGGCTGCAGGGTGACGGTCCATCCCGCTCTC
CTGGGCACAAGACATGGGCAGCGTGCCATCATCCTGCGCCGCCACCGCCGGCGGGAAGCCATGGCTAAGC
TTCTTGTACCCTACCTTTCTCTTCTTTTTTGGATCTACCTTTCTCTTCTTTTTTGGATCTACCTTTCTCT
TCTTTTTTGGATCGGACTTGTACAGCTCGTCCATGCCGCCGGTGGAGTGGCGGCCCTCGGCGCGTTCGTA
CTGTTCCACGATGGTGTAGTCCTCGTTGTGGGAGGTGATGTCCAACTTGATGTTGACGTTGTAGGCGCCG
GGCAGCTGCACGGGCTTCTTGGCCTTGTAGGTGGTCTTGACCTCAGCGTCGTAGTGGCCGCCGTCCTTCA
GCTTCAGCCTCTGCTTGATCTCGCCCTTCAGGGCGCCGTCCTCGGGGTACATCCGCTCGGAGGAGGCCTC
CCAGCCCATGGTCTTCTTCTGCATTACGGGGCCGTCGGAGGGGAAGTTGGTGCCGCGCAGCTTCACCTTG
TAGATGAACTCGCCGTCCTGCAGGGAGGAGTCCTGGGTCACGGTCACCACGCCGCCGTCCTCGAAGTTCA
TCACGCGCTCCCACTTGAAGCCCTCGGGGAAGGACAGCTTCAAGTAGTCGGGGATGTCGGCGGGGTGCTT
CACGTAGGCCTTGGAGCCGTACATGAACTGAGGGGACAGGATGTCCCAGGCGAAGGGCAGGGGGCCACCC
TTGGTCACCTTCAGCTTGGCGGTCTGGGTGCCCTCGTAGGGGCGGCCCTCGCCCTCGCCCTCGATCTCGA
ACTCGTGGCCGTTCACGGAGCCCTCCATGTGCACCTTGAAGCGCATGAACTCCTTGATGATGGCCATGTT
ATCCTCCTCGCCCTTGCTCACCATGGTGGAGATCTCTTTGCCAAAATGATGAGACAGCACAACAACCAGC
ACGTTGCCCAGGAGCTGTAGGAAAGAGAAGAAGGCATGAACATGGTTAGCAGAGGGGCCCGGTTTGGACT
CAGAGTATTTTATCCTCATCTCAAACAGTGTATATCATTGTAACCATAAAGAGAAAGGCAGGATGATGAC
CAGGGTGTAGTTGTTTCTACCAATAAGAATATTTCCACGCCAGCCAGAATTTATATGCAGAAATATTCTA
CCTTATCATTTAATTATAACAATTGTTCTCTAAAACTGTGCTGAAGTACAATATAATATACCCTGATTGC
CTTGAAAAAAAAGTGATTAGAGAAAGTACTTACAATCTGACAAATAAACAAAAGTGAATTTAAAAATTCG
TTACAAATGCAAGCTAAAGTTTAACGAAAAAGTTACAGAAAATGAAAAGAAAATAAGAGGAGACAATGGT
TGTCAACCAGAGTAGAAAGTGAAAGAAACAAAATTATCATGAGGGTCCATGGTGATACAAGGGACATCTT
CCCATTCTAAACAACACCCTGAAAACTTTGCCCCCTCCATATAACATGAATTTTACAATAGCGAAAAAGA
AAGAACAATCAAGGGTCCCCAAACTCACCCTGAAGTTCTCAGGATCGGTCGCTAGCTTGGCTGCCCGCAC
AGCCCTGCTCACCGTCTCCGCAGCTCAGCCCTGGCTGGTCGCTCCGTGCTCTCCGGTCTCACAGCCCCGC
TTTTACGTGCCCCGGAGCCTGGGCTGGCCCTGCAGGTCGACTCTAGAGGATCCCCGGGAACAGATTCGCG
ATCGAGAGCTTCTACTTGGGTGTTCCCTGCTTGTCGGAGCTTCTACTTGGGTGTTCCCTGCTTGTCGAGG
TCGAGAGCTTCTACTTGGGTGTTCCCTGCTTGTCGGAGCTTCTACTTGGGTGTTCCCTGCTTGTCGAGGT
CGAGAGCTTCTACTTGGGTGTTCCCTGCTTGTCGGAGCTTCTACTTGGGTGTTCCCTGCTTGTCGAGGTC
GAGAGCTTCTACTTGGGTGTTCCCTGCTTGTCGGAACTTCTACTTGGGTGTTCCCTGCTTGTCGAGGTCG
ATCGCGAATCTGTTCCCGGGGATCCAGACATGATAAGATACATTGATGAGTTTGGACAAACCACAACTAG
AATGCAGTGAAAAAAATGCTTTATTTGTGAAATTTGTGATGCTATTGCTTTATTTGTAACCATTATAAGC
TGCAATAAACAAGTTAGCTCGCTCGAGCCGGGCCCAAGTGATCTCCAAAAAATAAGTACTTTTTGACTGT
AAATAAAATTGTAAGGAGTAAAAAGTACTTTTTTTTCTAAAAAAATGTAATTAAGTAAAAGTAAAAGTAT
TGATTTTTAATTGTACTCAAGTAAAGTAAAAATCCCCAAAAATAATACTTAAGTACAGTAATCAAGTAAA
ATTACTCAAGTACTTTACACCTCTGGTTCTTGACCCCCTACCTTCAGCAAGCCCAGCAGATCCACTAGTT
CTAGAGCGGCCGCCACCGCGGTGGAGCTCCAGCTTTTGTTCCCTTTAGTGAGGGTTAATTGCGCGCTTGG
CGTAATCATGGTCATAGCTGTTTCCTGTGTGAAATTGTTATCCGCTCACAATTCCACACAACATACGAGC
CGGAAGCATAAAGTGTAAAGCCTGGGGTGCCTAATGAGTGAGCTAACTCACATTAATTGCGTTGCGCTCA
CTGCCCGCTTTCCAGTCGGGAAACCTGTCGTGCCAGCTGCATTAATGAATCGGCCAACGCGCGGGGAGAG
GCGGTTTGCGTATTGGGCGCTCTTCCGCTTCCTCGCTCACTGACTCGCTGCGCTCGGTCGTTCGGCTGCG
GCGAGCGGTATCAGCTCACTCAAAGGCGGTAATACGGTTATCCACAGAATCAGGGGATAACGCAGGAAAG
AACATGTGAGCAAAAGGCCAGCAAAAGGCCAGGAACCGTAAAAAGGCCGCGTTGCTGGCGTTTTTCCATA
GGCTCCGCCCCCCTGACGAGCATCACAAAAATCGACGCTCAAGTCAGAGGTGGCGAAACCCGACAGGACT
ATAAAGATACCAGGCGTTTCCCCCTGGAAGCTCCCTCGTGCGCTCTCCTGTTCCGACCCTGCCGCTTACC
GGATACCTGTCCGCCTTTCTCCCTTCGGGAAGCGTGGCGCTTTCTCATAGCTCACGCTGTAGGTATCTCA
GTTCGGTGTAGGTCGTTCGCTCCAAGCTGGGCTGTGTGCACGAACCCCCCGTTCAGCCCGACCGCTGCGC
CTTATCCGGTAACTATCGTCTTGAGTCCAACCCGGTAAGACACGACTTATCGCCACTGGCAGCAGCCACT
GGTAACAGGATTAGCAGAGCGAGGTATGTAGGCGGTGCTACAGAGTTCTTGAAGTGGTGGCCTAACTACG
GCTACACTAGAAGGACAGTATTTGGTATCTGCGCTCTGCTGAAGCCAGTTACCTTCGGAAAAAGAGTTGG
TAGCTCTTGATCCGGCAAACAAACCACCGCTGGTAGCGGTGGTTTTTTTGTTTGCAAGCAGCAGATTACG
CGCAGAAAAAAAGGATCTCAAGAAGATCCTTTGATCTTTTCTACGGGGTCTGACGCTCAGTGGAACGAAA
ACTCACGTTAAGGGATTTTGGTCATGAGATTATCAAAAAGGATCTTCACCTAGATCCTTTTAAATTAAAA
ATGAAGTTTTAAATCAATCTAAAGTATATATGAGTAAACTTGGTCTGACAGTTACCAATGCTTAATCAGT
GAGGCACCTATCTCAGCGATCTGTCTATTTCGTTCATCCATAGTTGCCTGACTCCCCGTCGTGTAGATAA
CTACGATACGGGAGGGCTTACCATCTGGCCCCAGTGCTGCAATGATACCGCGAGACCCACGCTCACCGGC
TCCAGATTTATCAGCAATAAACCAGCCAGCCGGAAGGGCCGAGCGCAGAAGTGGTCCTGCAACTTTATCC
GCCTCCATCCAGTCTATTAATTGTTGCCGGGAAGCTAGAGTAAGTAGTTCGCCAGTTAATAGTTTGCGCA
ACGTTGTTGCCATTGCTACAGGCATCGTGGTGTCACGCTCGTCGTTTGGTATGGCTTCATTCAGCTCCGG
TTCCCAACGATCAAGGCGAGTTACATGATCCCCCATGTTGTGCAAAAAAGCGGTTAGCTCCTTCGGTCCT
CCGATCGTTGTCAGAAGTAAGTTGGCCGCAGTGTTATCACTCATGGTTATGGCAGCACTGCATAATTCTC
TTACTGTCATGCCATCCGTAAGATGCTTTTCTGTGACTGGTGAGTACTCAACCAAGTCATTCTGAGAATA
GTGTATGCGGCGACCGAGTTGCTCTTGCCCGGCGTCAATACGGGATAATACCGCGCCACATAGCAGAACT
TTAAAAGTGCTCATCATTGGAAAACGTTCTTCGGGGCGAAAACTCTCAAGGATCTTACCGCTGTTGAGAT
CCAGTTCGATGTAACCCACTCGTGCACCCAACTGATCTTCAGCATCTTTTACTTTCACCAGCGTTTCTGG
GTGAGCAAAAACAGGAAGGCAAAATGCCGCAAAAAAGGGAATAAGGGCGACACGGAAATGTTGAATACTC
ATACTCTTCCTTTTTCAATATTATTGAAGCATTTATCAGGGTTATTGTCTCATGAGCGGATACATATTTG
AATGTATTTAGAAAAATAAACAAATAGGGGTTCCGCGCACATTTCCCCGAAAAGTG
Features (pLannotate 1.2.2; 23 found; start..end, strand, type, name):
     34..462     -  rep_origin     f1 ori (sequence partly withheld): f1 bacteriophage origin of replication; arrow indicates direction of (+) strand synthesis
    467..622     -  CDS            lacZα (fragment): LacZα fragment of β-galactosidase; lacZ fragment
    630..648     +  promoter       T7 promoter: promoter for bacteriophage T7 RNA polymerase
    844..927     +  CDS            large T antigen (fragment): large T antigen from SV40 (simian virus 40)
    950..1084    +  polyA_signal   SV40 poly(A) signal: SV40 polyadenylation signal
   1104..1128    +  misc_feature   MCS (fragment): pBluescript multiple cloning site
   1178..1311    -  CDS            d1EGFP (fragment): EGFP destabilized by fusion to a mutated version of residues 422-461 of mouse ornithine decarboxylase, giving an in vivo half-life of ~1 hour mammalian codon-optimized
   1314..1334    -  CDS            SV40 NLS: nuclear localization signal of SV40 (simian virus 40) large T antigen
   1338..1358    -  CDS            SV40 NLS: nuclear localization signal of SV40 (simian virus 40) large T antigen
   1362..1382    -  CDS            SV40 NLS: nuclear localization signal of SV40 (simian virus 40) large T antigen
   1389..2096    -  CDS            mCherry: mCherry is a basic (constitutively fluorescent) red fluorescent protein published in 2004, derived from Discosoma sp.. It is reported to be a very rapidly-maturing monomer with low acid sensitivity.
   2157..2730    -  intron         β-globin intron: intron from rabbit β-globin gene
   2871..2900    -  misc_feature   MCS (fragment): pUC18/19 multiple cloning site
   3213..3347    -  polyA_signal   SV40 poly(A) signal: SV40 polyadenylation signal
   3601..3641    -  misc_feature   MCS (fragment): pBluescript multiple cloning site
   3654..3672    -  promoter       T3 promoter: promoter for bacteriophage T3 RNA polymerase
   3717..3733    -  protein_bind   lac operator: The lac repressor binds to the lac operator to inhibit transcription in E. coli. This inhibition can be relieved by adding lactose or isopropyl-β-D-thiogalactopyranoside (IPTG). lac repressor encoded by lacI
   3741..3771    -  promoter       lac promoter: promoter for the E. coli lac operon
   3786..3807    -  protein_bind   CAP binding site: CAP binding activates transcription in the presence of cAMP. E. coli catabolite activator protein
   3820..3912    -  CDS            lacI (fragment): lac repressor; lacI; The lac repressor binds to the lac operator to inhibit transcription in E. coli. This inhibition can be relieved by adding lactose or isopropyl-β-D-thiogalactopyranoside (IPTG).
   4095..4683    -  rep_origin     ori: high-copy-number ColE1/pMB1/pBR322/pUC origin of replication
   4854..5714    -  CDS            AmpR: β-lactamase; bla; confers resistance to ampicillin, carbenicillin, and related antibiotics
   5715..5819    -  promoter       AmpR promoter: bla
