[The description below was written by a language model from this plasmid's Addgene catalogue record and pLannotate feature annotations shown in this document.]
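Description:
8xGliBS-IVS2-mCherry-NLS-Odc1-polyA-Tol2 is a Tol2 transposon-based Hedgehog pathway reporter for zebrafish transgenesis, built on the pT2KXIG backbone. The plasmid (about 5.8 kb) has a pBluescript-type bacterial framework. It carries a high-copy ColE1/pUC origin, an f1 phage origin, an ampicillin resistance gene with its own promoter, and remnants of the lacZα/lac promoter region flanked by T7 and T3 promoters. The automated annotation does not mark the Tol2 terminal repeats or the Gli-responsive promoter. Their presence is therefore taken from the catalogue entry rather than from the feature table.

The reporter cassette lies on the reverse strand. According to the record, it is driven by eight concatenated Gli binding sites placed upstream of a delta-crystallin minimal promoter, so transcription depends on Gli transcription factors activated by Hedgehog signalling. Downstream of the promoter sits a rabbit β-globin intron (the "IVS2" of the name), an element commonly included to improve transgene expression. It is followed by the mCherry coding sequence fused to three tandem SV40 nuclear localization signals and a C-terminal destabilizing element derived from mouse ornithine decarboxylase (Odc1), taken from d1EGFP. Two SV40 polyadenylation signals are annotated, one on each strand; the cassette's own terminator is named only as "polyA".

Nuclear targeting concentrates the red signal so that individual responding cells are easier to resolve. The Odc1 degron shortens the protein's half-life, so fluorescence follows current pathway activity more closely instead of accumulating. The construct is intended for Tol2 transposase-mediated genomic integration to generate zebrafish lines for in vivo imaging of Hedgehog pathway activation.
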