Addgene plasmid #84603: 8xGliBS-IVS2-mCherry-NLS-Odc1-polyA-Tol2
Purpose: Tol2-based hedgehog signal reporter plasmid for zebrafish transgenesis
Depositing lab: James Chen. Depositing organization: Stanford University. Publication: In vivo imaging of Hedgehog pathway activation with a nuclear fluorescent reporter. Mich JK, Payumo AY, Rack PG, Chen JK. PLoS One. 2014 Jul 28;9(7):e103661. doi: 10.1371/journal.pone.0103661. eCollection 2014. PONE-D-14-13224 PubMed 25068273.
Backbone
  Vector backbone: pT2KXIG
  Backbone manufacturer: K. Kawakami lab
  Vector type: Zebrafish transgenesis
Growth in bacteria
  Bacterial resistance: Ampicillin, 100 μg/mL
  Growth temperature: 37°C
  Growth strain: DH5alpha
  Copy number: Unknown
Gene/Insert
  Gene/Insert name: mCherry
  Species: Synthetic
  Promoter: 8xGliBS-delta-crystallin minimal promoter
  Tag / fusion protein: ODC1 destabilizing element (C terminal on insert)
  Cloning method: Restriction Enzyme; 5′ cloning site XhoI (not destroyed); 3′ cloning site EcoRI (not destroyed)
  Sequencing primers: 5′ pBluescript-SK; 3′ unknown
Resource information
  A portion of this plasmid was derived from a plasmid made by: mCherry from pRSET-mCherry (R. Tsien); 8xGliBS-delta-crystallin from 8xGliBS-Luciferase (H. Kondoh), Odc1 from d1EGFP (Clontech)
Terms and licenses: Academic/Nonprofit Terms; Industry Terms: Not Available to Industry
Depositor comments: The amino acid sequence of the Odc1-derived destabilizing element is: SHGFPPAVAAQDDGTLPMSCAQESGMDRHPAACASARINV.
How to cite: 8xGliBS-IVS2-mCherry-NLS-Odc1-polyA-Tol2 was a gift from James Chen (Addgene plasmid # 84603 ; http://n2t.net/addgene:84603 ; RRID:Addgene_84603)
