>Addgene plasmid #84603 | 8xGliBS-IVS2-mCherry-NLS-Odc1-polyA-Tol2 | addgene partial sequence | sequence record 163449 | mCherry-F 5'-ccccgtaatgcagaagaaga-3'
AGCGGATGTACCCCGAGGACGGCGCCCTGAAGGGCGAGATCAAGCAGAGGCTGAAGCTGAAGGACGGCGG
CCACTACGACGCTGAGGTCAAGACCACCTACAAGGCCAAGAAGCCCGTGCAGCTGCCCGGCGCCTACAAC
GTCAACATCAAGTTGGACATCACCTCCCACAACGAGGACTACACCATCGTGGAACAGTACGAACGCGCCG
AGGGCCGCCACTCCACCGGCGGCATGGACGAGCTGTACAAGTCCGATCCAAAAAAGAAGAGAAAGGTAGA
TCCAAAAAAGAAGAGAAAGGTAGATCCAAAAAAGAAGAGAAAGGTAGGGTACAAGAAGCTTAGCCATGGC
TTCCCGCCGGCGGTGGCGGCGCAGGATGATGGCACGCTGCCCATGTCTTGTGCCCAGGAGAGCGGGATGG
ACCGTCACCCTGCAGCCTGTGCTTCTGCTAGGATCAATGTGTGATAGGAATTCCTGCAGAAGCTTGATAT
CGATGGATCCTGTACAAGTAAAGCGGCCGCCACCGCGGTGGAGCTCGAATTAATTCATCGATGATGATCC
AGACATGATAAGATACATTGATGAGTTTGGACAAACCACAACTAGAATGCAGTGAAAAAAATGCTTTATT
TGTGAAATTTGTGATGCTATTGCTTTATTTGTAACCATTATAAGCTGCAATAAACAAGTTAACAACAACA
ATTGCATTCATTTTATGTTTCAGGTTCAGGGGGAGGTGTGGGAGGTTTTTTAAAGCAAGTAAAACCTCTA
CAAATGTGGTATGGCTGATTATGATCCTCTAGATCAGATCTAATACTCAAGTACAATTTTAATGGAGTAC
TTTTTTACTTTTACTCAAGTAAGATTCTAGCCAGATACTTTTACTTTTAATTGAGTAAAATTTTCCCTAA
GTACTTGTACTTTCACTTGAGTAAAATTTTTGAGTACTTTTTACACCTCTGTCAAGAACCATATGCCGGT
ACCCAATTCGCCCTATAGTGAGTCGTATTAC
