>Addgene plasmid #84603 | 8xGliBS-IVS2-mCherry-NLS-Odc1-polyA-Tol2 | addgene partial sequence | sequence record 163451 | Bglob-intron-R 5'-TTTGCCCCCTCCATATAACA-3'
ACAATCAAGGGTCCCCAAACTCACCCTGAAGTTCTCAGGATCGGTCGCTAGCTTGGCTGCCCGCACAGCC
CTGCTCACCGTCTCCGCAGCTCAGCCCTGGCTGGTCGCTCCGTGCTCTCCGGTCTCACAGCCCCGCTTTT
ACGTGCCCCGGAGCCTGGGCTGGCCCTGCAGGTCGACTCTAGAGGATCCCCGGGAACAGATTCGCGATCG
AGAGCTTCTACTTGGGTGTTCCCTGCTTGTCGGAGCTTCTACTTGGGTGTTCCCTGCTTGTCGAGGTCGA
GAGCTTCTACTTGGGTGTTCCCTGCTTGTCGGAGCTTCTACTTGGGTGTTCCCTGCTTGTCGAGGTCGAG
AGCTTCTACTTGGGTGTTCCCTGCTTGTCGGAGCTTCTACTTGGGTGTTCCCTGCTTGTCGAGGTCGAGA
GCTTCTACTTGGGTGTTCCCTGCTTGTCGGAACTTCTACTTGGGTGTTCCCTGCTTGTCGAGGTCGATCG
CGAATCTGTTCCCGGGGATCCAGACATGAT
